>Addgene plasmid #43498 | III-ACCT | depositor partial sequence | sequence record 58763 | III-ACCT sequence 426 bps
CGTCTCGGCTCACCCCAGAGCAGGTCGTGGCAATCGCCTCCAACATTGGCGGGAAACAGGCACTCGAGAC
TGTCCAGCGCCTGCTTCCCGTGCTGTGCCAAGCGCACGGACTCACCCCAGAGCAGGTCGTGGCGATCGCA
AGCCACGACGGAGGAAAGCAAGCCTTGGAAACAGTACAGAGGCTGTTGCCTGTGCTGTGCCAAGCGCACG
GCCTCACCCCAGAGCAGGTCGTGGCGATCGCAAGCCACGATGGAGGAAAGCAAGCCTTGGAAACAGTACA
GAGGCTGTTGCCTGTGCTGTGCCAAGCGCACGGATTAACCCCAGAGCAGGTCGTGGCCATTGCCTCGAAT
GGAGGGGGCAAACAGGCGTTGGAAACCGTACAACGATTGCTGCCGGTGCTGTGCCAAGCGCACGGACTCA
GAGACG
