>Addgene plasmid #43498 | III-ACCT | addgene partial sequence | sequence record 61518 | M13-F20 5'-TGTAAAACGACGGCCAGT-3'
GCGAATTGGGCCCCTCTAGATGCATGCTCGAGCGGCCGCCAGTGTGATGGATATCTGCAGAATTCGCCCT
TGCCGTCCTAGCGCGTCTCGGCTCACCCCAGAGCAGGTCGTGGCAATCGCCTCCAACATTGGCGGGAAAC
AGGCACTCGAGACTGTCCAGCGCCTGCTTCCCGTGCTGTGCCAAGCGCACGGACTCACCCCAGAGCAGGT
CGTGGCGATCGCAAGCCACGACGGAGGAAAGCAAGCCTTGGAAACAGTACAGAGGCTGTTGCCTGTGCTG
TGCCAAGCGCACGGCCTCACCCCAGAGCAGGTCGTGGCGATCGCAAGCCACGATGGAGGAAAGCAAGCCT
TGGAAACAGTACAGAGGCTGTTGCCTGTGCTGTGCCAAGCGCACGGATTAACCCCAGAGCAGGTCGTGGC
CATTGCCTCGAATGGAGGGGGCAAACAGGCGTTGGAAACCGTACAACGATTGCTGCCGGTGCTGTGCCAA
GCGCACGGACTCAGAGACGTGGGCACAGGAAAGAAGGGCGAATTCCAGCACACTGGCGGCCGTTACTAGT
GGATCCGAGCTCGGTACCAAGCTTGATGCATAGCTTGAGTATTCTATAGTGTCACCTAAATAGCTTGGCG
TAATCATGGTCATAGCTGTTTCCTGTGTGAAATTGTTATCCGCTCACAATTCCACACAACATACGAGCCG
GAAGCATAAAGTGTAAAGCCTGGGGTGCCTAATGAGTGAGCTAACTCACATTAATTGCGTTGCGCTCACT
GCCCGCTTTCCAGTCGGGAAACCTGTCGTGCCAGCTGCATTAATGAATCGGCCAACGCGCGGGGAGAGGC
GGTTTGCGTATTGGGCGCTC
