[The description below was written by a language model from this plasmid's Addgene catalogue record.]
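Description:
III-ACCT is a bacterial cloning plasmid built on the commercial pCRII-TOPO backbone (about 4 kb without insert), into which a 426 bp synthetic fragment was introduced by TOPO cloning. It is a high-copy plasmid maintained in E. coli and carries both ampicillin and kanamycin resistance markers, as is standard for this backbone, so either or both antibiotics can be used for selection. The insert sits between the T7 and M13 reverse priming sites, which are the recorded sequencing primers for checking it. No feature table is provided, so the positions of the origin, markers and insert boundaries cannot be described beyond these catalogue fields.

The record names the insert only as "III-ACCT" and does not describe its contents. It was deposited with a publication describing a TALEN genome-editing system for generating human stem cell-based disease models. In that context, the name and size suggest a pre-assembled module from a TALE repeat library: a block of four repeat units, each about 100 bp, recognising the bases A, C, C and T, with the "III" prefix probably marking the position this block occupies in the ordered assembly of a full DNA-binding array. This interpretation is an inference from the name, insert length and associated paper, not something the record states. The plasmid has no mammalian expression elements listed and is classed purely as a cloning vector, so it is best understood as a storage and source plasmid from which the synthetic fragment is taken and combined with other library members to build custom TALENs, not as a construct used directly in cells.
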