Addgene plasmid #43498: III-ACCT
Depositing lab: Chad Cowan & Kiran Musunuru. Depositing organization: Harvard University. Publication: A TALEN Genome-Editing System for Generating Human Stem Cell-Based Disease Models. Ding Q, Lee YK, Schaefer EA, Peters DT, Veres A, Kim K, Kuperwasser N, Motola DL, Meissner TB, Hendriks WT, Trevisan M, Gupta RM, Moisan A, Banks E, Friesen M, Schinzel RT, Xia F, Tang A, Xia Y, Figueroa E, Wann A, Ahfeldt T, Daheron L, Zhang F, Rubin LL, Peng LF, Chung RT, Musunuru K, Cowan CA. Cell Stem Cell. 2012 Dec 12. pii: S1934-5909(12)00645-5. doi: 10.1016/j.stem.2012.11.011. PubMed 23246482.
Backbone
  Vector backbone: pCRII-TOPO
  Backbone manufacturer: Invitrogen
  Backbone size w/o insert (bp): 3973
  Vector type: Bacterial Cloning
Growth in bacteria
  Bacterial resistance: Ampicillin and Kanamycin, 100 & 50 μg/mL
  Growth temperature: 37°C
  Growth strain: Top10
  Copy number: High Copy
Gene/Insert
  Gene/Insert name: III-ACCT
  Species: Synthetic
  Insert size (bp): 426
  Cloning method: TOPO Cloning
  Sequencing primers: 5′ T7; 3′ M13-rev
Terms and licenses: Academic/Nonprofit Terms; Industry Terms: Not Available to Industry
How to cite: III-ACCT was a gift from Chad Cowan & Kiran Musunuru (Addgene plasmid # 43498 ; http://n2t.net/addgene:43498 ; RRID:Addgene_43498)
